>Addgene plasmid #192490 | pAAV U6-DR30(sapI)-0.4CaMKIIa-CasRX-mCherry-pA | addgene full sequence | sequence record 380380 | Addgene NGS Result
GATGTACCCCGAGGACGGCGCCCTGAAGGGCGAGATCAAGCAGAGGCTGAAGCTGAAGGACGGCGGCCAC
TACGACGCTGAGGTCAAGACCACCTACAAGGCCAAGAAGCCCGTGCAGCTGCCCGGCGCCTACAACGTCA
ACATCAAGTTGGACATCACCTCCCACAACGAGGACTACACCATCGTGGAACAGTACGAACGCGCCGAGGG
CCGCCACTCCACCGGCGGCATGGACGAGCTGTACAAGTAAAAGCTTAATAAAAGATCTTTATTTTCATTA
GATCTGTGTGTTGGTTTTTTGTGTGCGGCCGCAGGAACCCCTAGTGATGGAGTTGGCCACTCCCTCTCTG
CGCGCTCGCTCGCTCACTGAGGCCGGGCGACCAAAGGTCGCCCGACGCCCGGGCTTTGCCCGGGCGGCCT
CAGTGAGCGAGCGAGCGCGCAGCTGCCTGCAGGGGCGCCTGATGCGGTATTTTCTCCTTACGCATCTGTG
CGGTATTTCACACCGCATA
[95 nt withheld, positions 510-604]
T
[46 nt withheld, positions 606-651]
C
[141 nt withheld, positions 653-793]
CCTTTGACGTTGGAGTCCACGTTCTTT
[37 nt withheld, positions 821-857]
ACTCTATCTCGGGCTATTCTTTTGATTTATAAGGGATTTTGCCGATTTCGGTCTATTGGTTAAAAAATGA
GCTGATTTAACAAAAATTTAACGCGAATTTTAACAAAATATTAACGTTTACAATTTTATGGTGCACTCTC
AGTACAATCTGCTCTGATGCCGCATAGTTAAGCCAGCCCCGACACCCGCCAACACCCGCTGACGCGCCCT
GACGGGCTTGTCTGCTCCCGGCATCCGCTTACAGACAAGCTGTGACCGTCTCCGGGAGCTGCATGTGTCA
GAGGTTTTCACCGTCATCACCGAAACGCGCGAGACGAAAGGGCCTCGTGATACGCCTATTTTTATAGGTT
AATGTCATGATAATAATGGTTTCTTAGACGTCAGGTGGCACTTTTCGGGGAAATGTGCGCGGAACCCCTA
TTTGTTTATTTTTCTAAATACATTCAAATATGTATCCGCTCATGAGACAATAACCCTGATAAATGCTTCA
ATAATATTGAAAAAGGAAGAGTATGAGTATTCAACATTTCCGTGTCGCCCTTATTCCCTTTTTTGCGGCA
TTTTGCCTTCCTGTTTTTGCTCACCCAGAAACGCTGGTGAAAGTAAAAGATGCTGAAGATCAGTTGGGTG
CACGAGTGGGTTACATCGAACTGGATCTCAACAGCGGTAAGATCCTTGAGAGTTTTCGCCCCGAAGAACG
TTTTCCAATGATGAGCACTTTTAAAGTTCTGCTATGTGGCGCGGTATTATCCCGTATTGACGCCGGGCAA
GAGCAACTCGGTCGCCGCATACACTATTCTCAGAATGACTTGGTTGAGTACTCACCAGTCACAGAAAAGC
ATCTTACGGATGGCATGACAGTAAGAGAATTATGCAGTGCTGCCATAACCATGAGTGATAACACTGCGGC
CAACTTACTTCTGACAACGATCGGAGGACCGAAGGAGCTAACCGCTTTTTTGCACAACATGGGGGATCAT
GTAACTCGCCTTGATCGTTGGGAACCGGAGCTGAATGAAGCCATACCAAACGACGAGCGTGACACCACGA
TGCCTGTAGCAATGGCAACAACGTTGCGCAAACTATTAACTGGCGAACTACTTACTCTAGCTTCCCGGCA
ACAATTAATAGACTGGATGGAGGCGGATAAAGTTGCAGGACCACTTCTGCGCTCGGCCCTTCCGGCTGGC
TGGTTTATTGCTGATAAATCTGGAGCCGGTGAGCGTGGAAGCCGCGGTATCATTGCAGCACTGGGGCCAG
ATGGTAAGCCCTCCCGTATCGTAGTTATCTACACGACGGGGAGTCAGGCAACTATGGATGAACGAAATAG
ACAGATCGCTGAGATAGGTGCCTCACTGATTAAGCATTGGTAACTGTCAGACCAAGTTTACTCATATATA
CTTTAGATTGATTTAAAACTTCATTTTTAATTTAAAAGGATCTAGGTGAAGATCCTTTTTGATAATCTCA
TGACCAAAATCCCTTAACGTGAGTTTTCGTTCCACTGAGCGTCAGACCCCGTAGAAAAGATCAAAGGATC
TTCTTGAGATCCTTTTTTTCTGCGCGTAATCTGCTGCTTGCAAACAAAAAAACCACCGCTACCAGCGGTG
GTTTGTTTGCCGGATCAAGAGCTACCAACTCTTTTTCCGAAGGTAACTGGCTTCAGCAGAGCGCAGATAC
CAAATACTGTTCTTCTAGTGTAGCCGTAGTTAGGCCACCACTTCAAGAACTCTGTAGCACCGCCTACATA
CCTCGCTCTGCTAATCCTGTTACCAGTGGCTGCTGCCAGTGGCGATAAGTCGTGTCTTACCGGGTTGGAC
TCAAGACGATAGTTACCGGATAAGGCGCAGCGGTCGGGCTGAACGGGGGGTTCGTGCACACAGCCCAGCT
TGGAGCGAACGACCTACACCGAACTGAGATACCTACAGCGTGAGCTATGAGAAAGCGCCACGCTTCCCGA
AGGGAGAAAGGCGGACAGGTATCCGGTAAGCGGCAGGGTCGGAACAGGAGAGCGCACGAGGGAGCTTCCA
GGGGGAAACGCCTGGTATCTTTATAGTCCTGTCGGGTTTCGCCACCTCTGACTTGAGCGTCGATTTTTGT
GATGCTCGTCAGGGGGGCGGAGCCTATGGAAAAACGCCAGCAACGCGGCCTTTTTACGGTTCCTGGCCTT
TTGCTGGCCTTTTGCTCACATGTCCTGCAGGCAGCTGCGCGCTCGCTCGCTCACTGAGGCCGCCCGGGCG
TCGGGCGACCTTTGGTCGCCCGGCCTCAGTGAGCGAGCGAGCGCGCAGAGAGGGAGTGGCCAACTCCATC
ACTAGGGGTTCCTGCGGCCTCTAGAGCTAGCGAGGGCCTATTTCCCATGATTCCTTCATATTTGCATATA
CGATACAAGGCTGTTAGAGAGATAATTGGAATTAATTTGACTGTAAACACAAAGATATTAGTACAAAATA
CGTGACGTAGAAAGTAATAATTTCTTGGGTAGTTTGCAGTTTTAAAATTATGTTTTAAAATGGACTATCA
TATGCTTACCGTAACTTGAAAGTATTTCGATTTCTTGGCTTTATATATCTTGTGGAAAGGACGAAACACC
GAACCCCTACCAACTGGTCGGGGTTTGAAACGGAAGAGCGAGCTCTTCTTTTTTTTCTGTACAACGCGTA
CTTGTGGACTAAGTTTGTTCACATCCCCTTCTCCAACCCCCTCAGTACATCACCCTGGGAGAACAAGGTC
CACTTGCTTCTGGGCCCACACAGTCCTGCAGTATTGTGTATATAAGGCCAGGGCAACGGAGGAGCAGGTT
TTGAAGTGAAAGGCAGGCAGGTGTTGGGGAGGCAGTTACCGGGGCAACGGGAACAGGGCGTTTCGGAGGT
GGTTGCCATGGGGACCTGGATGCTGACGAAGGCTCGCGAGGCTGTGAGCAGCCACAGTGCCCTGCTCAGA
AGCCCCAAGCTCGTCAATCAAGCTGGTTCTCCATTTGCACTCAGGAGCACGGGCAGGCGAGTGGCCCCTA
GTTCTGGGAGCAGACCGGTGCCACCATGAGCCCCAAGAAGAAGAGAAAGGTGGAGGCCAGCATCGAAAAA
AAAAAGTCCTTCGCCAAGGGCATGGGCGTGAAGTCCACACTCGTGTCCGGCTCCAAAGTGTACATGACAA
CCTTCGCCGAAGGCAGCGACGCCAGGCTGGAAAAGATCGTGGAGGGCGACAGCATCAGGAGCGTGAATGA
GGGCGAGGCCTTCAGCGCTGAAATGGCCGATAAAAACGCCGGCTATAAGATCGGCAACGCCAAATTCAGC
CATCCTAAGGGCTACGCCGTGGTGGCTAACAACCCTCTGTATACAGGACCCGTCCAGCAGGATATGCTCG
GCCTGAAGGAAACTCTGGAAAAGAGGTACTTCGGCGAGAGCGCTGATGGCAATGACAATATTTGTATCCA
GGTGATCCATAACATCCTGGACATTGAAAAAATCCTCGCCGAATACATTACCAACGCCGCCTACGCCGTC
AACAATATCTCCGGCCTGGATAAGGACATTATTGGATTCGGCAAGTTCTCCACAGTGTATACCTACGACG
AATTCAAAGACCCCGAGCACCATAGGGCCGCTTTCAACAATAACGATAAGCTCATCAACGCCATCAAGGC
CCAGTATGACGAGTTCGACAACTTCCTCGATAACCCCAGACTCGGCTATTTCGGCCAGGCCTTTTTCAGC
AAGGAGGGCAGAAATTACATCATCAATTACGGCAACGAATGCTATGACATTCTGGCCCTCCTGAGCGGAC
TGAGGCACTGGGTGGTCCATAACAACGAAGAAGAGTCCAGGATCTCCAGGACCTGGCTCTACAACCTCGA
TAAGAACCTCGACAACGAATACATCTCCACCCTCAACTACCTCTACGACAGGATCACCAATGAGCTGACC
AACTCCTTCTCCAAGAACTCCGCCGCCAACGTGAACTATATTGCCGAAACTCTGGGAATCAACCCTGCCG
AATTCGCCGAACAATATTTCAGATTCAGCATTATGAAAGAGCAGAAAAACCTCGGATTCAATATCACCAA
GCTCAGGGAAGTGATGCTGGACAGGAAGGATATGTCCGAGATCAGGAAAAATCATAAGGTGTTCGACTCC
ATCAGGACCAAGGTCTACACCATGATGGACTTTGTGATTTATAGGTATTACATCGAAGAGGATGCCAAGG
TGGCTGCCGCCAATAAGTCCCTCCCCGATAATGAGAAGTCCCTGAGCGAGAAGGATATCTTTGTGATTAA
CCTGAGGGGCTCCTTCAACGACGACCAGAAGGATGCCCTCTACTACGATGAAGCTAATAGAATTTGGAGA
AAGCTCGAAAATATCATGCACAACATCAAGGAATTTAGGGGAAACAAGACAAGAGAGTATAAGAAGAAGG
ACGCCCCTAGACTGCCCAGAATCCTGCCCGCTGGCCGTGATGTTTCCGCCTTCAGCAAACTCATGTATGC
CCTGACCATGTTCCTGGATGGCAAGGAGATCAACGACCTCCTGACCACCCTGATTAATAAATTCGATAAC
ATCCAGAGCTTCCTGAAGGTGATGCCTCTCATCGGAGTCAACGCTAAGTTCGTGGAGGAATACGCCTTTT
TCAAAGACTCCGCCAAGATCGCCGATGAGCTGAGGCTGATCAAGTCCTTCGCTAGAATGGGAGAACCTAT
TGCCGATGCCAGGAGGGCCATGTATATCGACGCCATCCGTATTTTAGGAACCAACCTGTCCTATGATGAG
CTCAAGGCCCTCGCCGACACCTTTTCCCTGGACGAGAACGGAAACAAGCTCAAGAAAGGCAAGCACGGCA
TGAGAAATTTCATTATTAATAACGTGATCAGCAATAAAAGGTTCCACTACCTGATCAGATACGGTGATCC
TGCCCACCTCCATGAGATCGCCAAAAACGAGGCCGTGGTGAAGTTCGTGCTCGGCAGGATCGCTGACATC
CAGAAAAAACAGGGCCAGAACGGCAAGAACCAGATCGACAGGTACTACGAAACTTGTATCGGAAAGGATA
AGGGCAAGAGCGTGAGCGAAAAGGTGGACGCTCTCACAAAGATCATCACCGGAATGAACTACGACCAATT
CGACAAGAAAAGGAGCGTCATTGAGGACACCGGCAGGGAAAACGCCGAGAGGGAGAAGTTTAAAAAGATC
ATCAGCCTGTACCTCACCGTGATCTACCACATCCTCAAGAATATTGTCAATATCAACGCCAGGTACGTCA
TCGGATTCCATTGCGTCGAGCGTGATGCTCAACTGTACAAGGAGAAAGGCTACGACATCAATCTCAAGAA
ACTGGAAGAGAAGGGATTCAGCTCCGTCACCAAGCTCTGCGCTGGCATTGATGAAACTGCCCCCGATAAG
AGAAAGGACGTGGAAAAGGAGATGGCTGAAAGAGCCAAGGAGAGCATTGACAGCCTCGAGAGCGCCAACC
CCAAGCTGTATGCCAATTACATCAAATACAGCGACGAGAAGAAAGCCGAGGAGTTCACCAGGCAGATTAA
CAGGGAGAAGGCCAAAACCGCCCTGAACGCCTACCTGAGGAACACCAAGTGGAATGTGATCATCAGGGAG
GACCTCCTGAGAATTGACAACAAGACATGTACCCTGTTCAGAAACAAGGCCGTCCACCTGGAAGTGGCCA
GGTATGTCCACGCCTATATCAACGACATTGCCGAGGTCAATTCCTACTTCCAACTGTACCATTACATCAT
GCAGAGAATTATCATGAATGAGAGGTACGAGAAAAGCAGCGGAAAGGTGTCCGAGTACTTCGACGCTGTG
AATGACGAGAAGAAGTACAACGATAGGCTCCTGAAACTGCTGTGTGTGCCTTTCGGCTACTGTATCCCCA
GGTTTAAGAACCTGAGCATCGAGGCCCTGTTCGATAGGAACGAGGCCGCCAAGTTCGACAAGGAGAAAAA
GAAGGTGTCCGGCAATTCCGGATCCGGACCTAAGAAAAAGAGGAAGGTGGCCGCTGCGTACCCATACGAT
GTTCCAGATTACGCTGCCAGCGGCAGTGGAGAGGGCAGAGGAAGTCTGCTAACATGCGGTGACGTCGAGG
AGAATCCTGGCCCAGTGAGCAAGGGCGAGGAGGATAACATGGCCATCATCAAGGAGTTCATGCGCTTCAA
GGTGCACATGGAGGGCTCCGTGAACGGCCACGAGTTCGAGATCGAGGGCGAGGGCGAGGGCCGCCCCTAC
GAGGGCACCCAGACCGCCAAGCTGAAGGTGACCAAGGGTGGCCCCCTGCCCTTCGCCTGGGACATCCTGT
CCCCTCAGTTCATGTACGGCTCCAAGGCCTACGTGAAGCACCCCGCCGACATCCCCGACTACTTGAAGCT
GTCCTTCCCCGAGGGCTTCAAGTGGGAGCGCGTGATGAACTTCGAGGACGGCGGCGTGGTGACCGTGACC
CAGGACTCCTCCCTGCAGGACGGCGAGTTCATCTACAAGGTGAAGCTGCGCGGCACCAACTTCCCCTCCG
ACGGCCCCGTAATGCAGAAGAAGACCATGGGCTGGGAGGCCTCCTCCGAGCG
Features (pLannotate 1.2.2; 18 found; start..end, strand, type, name):
    257..305     +  polyA_signal   poly(A) signal: synthetic polyadenylation signal
    313..453     +  repeat_region  AAV2 ITR: inverted terminal repeat of adeno-associated virus serotype 2 inverted
    458..509     -  misc_feature   bom (fragment): basis of mobility region from pBR322
    528..983     +  rep_origin     f1 ori (sequence partly withheld): f1 bacteriophage origin of replication; arrow indicates direction of (+) strand synthesis
    984..1033    -  misc_feature   bom (fragment): basis of mobility region from pBR322
   1135..1170    -  CDS            rop (fragment): Rop protein, which maintains plasmids at low copy number; rop
   1265..1369    +  promoter       AmpR promoter: bla
   1370..2230    +  CDS            AmpR: β-lactamase; bla; confers resistance to ampicillin, carbenicillin, and related antibiotics
   2401..2989    +  rep_origin     ori: high-copy-number ColE1/pMB1/pBR322/pUC origin of replication
   3062..3089    +  repeat_region  AAV2 ITR (fragment): inverted terminal repeat of adeno-associated virus serotype 2 inverted
   3118..3145    +  repeat_region  AAV2 ITR (fragment): inverted terminal repeat of adeno-associated virus serotype 2 inverted
   3199..3439    +  promoter       U6 promoter: RNA polymerase III promoter for human U6 snRNA
   3449..3478    +  misc_RNA       RfxCas13d DR30: 5' processed 30-base direct repeat for an RfxCas13d gRNA (Konermann et al., 2018)
   3493..3510    +  terminator     CYC1 terminator (fragment): S. cerevisiae CYC1; transcription terminator for CYC1
   3517..3880    +  promoter       CaMKII promoter (fragment): promoter for the mouse calcium/calmodulin-dependent kinase II α subunit
   3929..6826    +  CDS            RfxCas13d: RNA-targeting Type VI CRISPR protein from Ruminococcus flavefaciens strain XPD3002 (Konermann et al., 2018)
   6866..6892    +  CDS            3xHA (fragment): three tandem HA epitope tags
   6962..249     +  CDS            mCherry (fragment) (across the origin): monomeric derivative of DsRed fluorescent protein (Shaner et al., 2004) mammalian codon-optimized
