[The description below was written by a language model from this plasmid's Addgene catalogue record and pLannotate feature annotations shown in this document.]
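Description:
pAAV U6-DR30(sapI)-0.4CaMKIIa-CasRX-mCherry-pA is an adeno-associated virus transfer plasmid of about 7.4 kb that carries both components of the RNA-targeting CasRx (RfxCas13d) system in a single AAV genome. The bacterial portion of the backbone contains a high-copy ColE1/pUC-type origin, an ampicillin resistance gene (β-lactamase with its own promoter) and an f1 phage origin. AAV2 inverted terminal repeats flank the payload and provide the signals for replication and packaging of the intervening DNA into AAV particles. One ITR is annotated in full and the other only as short fragments, which is common in automated annotation of these structured repeats.

Between the ITRs there are two expression units. A human U6 RNA polymerase III promoter drives the 30-base processed RfxCas13d direct repeat. The "sapI" in the name suggests that a spacer of choice is cloned next to this repeat through SapI sites, and the record lists no guide sequence, so the plasmid appears to be an empty guide-cloning vector. Downstream, a roughly 0.4 kb fragment of the mouse CaMKIIα promoter, commonly used to favour expression in excitatory forebrain neurons, drives the Ruminococcus flavefaciens Cas13d coding sequence. An HA epitope fragment and a mammalian codon-optimised mCherry follow it, and a short synthetic polyadenylation signal ends the unit. The record does not state how mCherry is linked to CasRx, whether as a direct fusion or through a separating element. A small match to the yeast CYC1 terminator between the two units is probably an annotation artefact. The stated purpose is co-expression of CasRx and a guide RNA, which supports AAV-delivered transcript knockdown with a fluorescent marker for transduced cells.
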