Addgene plasmid #192490: pAAV U6-DR30(sapI)-0.4CaMKIIa-CasRX-mCherry-pA
Purpose: To express CasRX and a gRNA
Depositing lab: Jonathan Ploski. Depositing organization: Pennsylvania State University, College of Medicine. Publication: Adeno-associated viral vector resource for the RNA-targeting Cas13d: A comparison of high-fidelity variants, DjCas13d and hfCas13d. Back F, Sandoval A, Vu LM, Hong VM, Bhaskara A, Rodriguez SR, O'Brien JT, Kolber BJ, Kroener S, Ploski JE. Mol Ther Methods Clin Dev. 2025 Aug 20;33(4):101565. doi: 10.1016/j.omtm.2025.101565. eCollection 2025 Dec 11. PubMed 41020266.
Backbone
  Vector backbone: pAAV
  Vector type: AAV
Growth in bacteria
  Bacterial resistance: Ampicillin, 100 μg/mL
  Growth temperature: 37°C
  Growth strain: NEB Stable
  Copy number: High Copy
Gene/Insert
  Gene/Insert name: CasRx (alt name: RfxCas13d)
  gRNA/shRNA sequence: Unspecified
  Species: R. flavefaciens
  Mutation: No
  Promoter: 0.4CaMKIIa
  Cloning method: Restriction Enzyme; 5′ cloning site Unknown (unknown if destroyed)
Terms and licenses: Academic/Nonprofit Terms; Industry Terms: Not Available to Industry
How to cite: pAAV U6-DR30(sapI)-0.4CaMKIIa-CasRX-mCherry-pA was a gift from Jonathan Ploski (Addgene plasmid # 192490 ; http://n2t.net/addgene:192490 ; RRID:Addgene_192490)
